Addgene plasmid #179162: pCAG-hPPP3CC-FLAG
Purpose: Expression vector of human protein phosphatase 3, catalytic subunit, gamma isoform (PPP3CC) tagged with FLAG at C-terminus, CAG promoter, rabbit globin poly(A) signal.
Depositing lab: Masahito Ikawa. Publication: Sperm calcineurin inhibition prevents mouse fertility with implications for male contraceptive. Miyata H, Satouh Y, Mashiko D, Muto M, Nozawa K, Shiba K, Fujihara Y, Isotani A, Inaba K, Ikawa M. Science. 2015 Oct 23;350(6259):442-5. doi: 10.1126/science.aad0836. Epub 2015 Oct 1. PubMed 26429887.
Backbone
  Vector backbone: pCAG1.1
  Backbone size w/o insert (bp): 5175
  Total vector size (bp): 6687
  Modifications to backbone: pCAGGS was used as an original vector. FLAG sequence was added.
  Vector type: Mammalian Expression
Growth in bacteria
  Bacterial resistance: Ampicillin, 100 μg/mL
  Growth temperature: 37°C
  Growth strain: DH5alpha
  Copy number: High Copy
Gene/Insert
  Gene/Insert name: protein phosphatase 3, catalytic subunit, gamma isoform (alt name: PPP3CC)
  Species: H. sapiens (human)
  Insert size (bp): 1512
  Entrez Gene: PPP3CC (a.k.a. CALNA3, CNA3, PP2Bgamma)
  Tag / fusion protein: FLAG (C terminal on backbone)
  Cloning method: Restriction Enzyme; 5′ cloning site XbaI (not destroyed); 3′ cloning site EcoRV (not destroyed)
  Sequencing primers: 5′ GCCTTCTTCTTTTTCCTACAGC; 3′ GCCACACCAGCCACCACCTTCTG
Terms and licenses: Academic/Nonprofit Terms; Industry Terms: Not Available to Industry
How to cite: pCAG-hPPP3CC-FLAG was a gift from Masahito Ikawa (Addgene plasmid # 179162 ; http://n2t.net/addgene:179162 ; RRID:Addgene_179162)
