[The description below was written by a language model from this plasmid's Addgene catalogue record and the feature table of its GenBank file.]
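Description:
pCAG-hPPP3CC-FLAG is a mammalian expression plasmid built on pCAG1.1, a derivative of pCAGGS to which a FLAG coding sequence was added. It is maintained in E. coli as a high-copy plasmid through a ColE1/pUC-type origin and selected with ampicillin via the beta-lactamase (AmpR) gene. The backbone also carries an f1 phage origin and remnants of a phagemid-style cloning region (lac promoter and operator, CAP site, flanking T3 and T7 promoters, M13 primer sites). These lie outside the mammalian expression cassette and play no part in it. No mammalian selection marker is annotated, so the plasmid appears suited to transient transfection or similar delivery rather than drug selection of stable lines.

The payload is the human PPP3CC coding sequence (about 1.5 kb), encoding the gamma isoform of the calcineurin (protein phosphatase 3/PP2B) catalytic subunit. It was inserted between XbaI and EcoRV sites so that it reads into the backbone-encoded FLAG epitope at the C-terminus. Expression is driven by the CAG promoter, annotated here as the CMV immediate-early enhancer followed by a chimeric chicken beta-actin/rabbit beta-globin intron, which gives strong, broadly active transcription in mammalian cells. A rabbit beta-globin polyadenylation signal terminates the transcript. The feature table does not annotate the PPP3CC open reading frame itself, though the gap between the intron and the FLAG tag matches the stated insert size. The sequence record is also a few base pairs longer than the catalogued total.

The tagged protein can be detected or immunoprecipitated with anti-FLAG antibodies. The associated publication concerns sperm calcineurin and male fertility, which suggests use in expression and interaction studies of this isoform.
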