LOCUS       Exported 6692 bp ds-DNA circular SYN 25-JAN-2022
DEFINITION  Expression vector of human protein phosphatase 3, catalytic subunit,
            gamma isoform (PPP3CC) tagged with FLAG at C-terminus, CAG promoter,
            rabbit globin poly(A) signal..
ACCESSION   .
VERSION     .
KEYWORDS    pCAG-hPPP3CC-FLAG
SOURCE      synthetic DNA construct
  ORGANISM  synthetic DNA construct
REFERENCE   1 (bases 1 to 6692)
  AUTHORS   Miyata H, Satouh Y, Mashiko D, Muto M, Nozawa K, Shiba K, Fujihara
            Y, Isotani A, Inaba K, Ikawa M
  TITLE     Sperm calcineurin inhibition prevents mouse fertility with
            implications for male contraceptive.
  JOURNAL   Science. 2015 Oct 23;350(6259):442-5. doi: 10.1126/science.aad0836.
            Epub 2015 Oct 1.
  PUBMED    26429887
REFERENCE   2 (bases 1 to 6692)
  AUTHORS   .
  TITLE     Direct Submission
  JOURNAL   Exported Jan 25, 2022 from SnapGene Server 1.1.58
            http://www.snapgene.com
FEATURES             Location/Qualifiers
     source          1..6692
                     /organism="synthetic DNA construct"
                     /mol_type="other DNA"
     enhancer        17..396
                     /label=CMV enhancer
                     /note="human cytomegalovirus immediate early enhancer"
     intron          675..1689
                     /label=chimeric intron
                     /note="chimera between introns from chicken beta-actin and
                     rabbit beta-globin"
     primer_bind     1615..1637
                     /label=pCAGGS-5
                     /note="Chimeric intron in CAG promoter, forward primer"
     primer_bind     1697..1716
                     /label=pCAG-F
                     /note="Rabbit beta-globin intron, for pCAG plasmids,
                     forward primer"
     CDS             3262..3285
                     /codon_start=1
                     /product="FLAG(R) epitope tag, followed by an enterokinase
                     cleavage site"
                     /label=FLAG
                     /translation="DYKDDDDK"
     primer_bind     complement(3372..3391)
                     /label=Bglob-pA-R
                     /note="Rabbit beta-globin polyA region, reverse primer"
     polyA_signal    3437..3492
                     /label=-beta-globin poly(A) signal
                     /note="rabbit beta-globin polyadenylation signal (Gil and
                     Proudfoot, 1987)"
     primer_bind     complement(3491..3510)
                     /label=rbglobpA-R
                     /note="Rabbit beta-globin polyA, reverse primer. Also
                     called rb-glob-pA-term-R"
     primer_bind     complement(3847..3866)
                     /label=T7
                     /note="T7 promoter, forward primer"
     promoter        complement(3848..3866)
                     /label=T7 promoter
                     /note="promoter for bacteriophage T7 RNA polymerase"
     primer_bind     complement(3876..3893)
                     /label=M13 Forward
                     /note="In lacZ gene. Also called M13-F20 or M13 (-21)
                     Forward"
     primer_bind     complement(3876..3892)
                     /label=M13 fwd
                     /note="common sequencing primer, one of multiple similar
                     variants"
     primer_bind     complement(3885..3907)
                     /label=M13/pUC Forward
                     /note="In lacZ gene"
     rep_origin      4034..4489
                     /direction=RIGHT
                     /label=f1 ori
                     /note="f1 bacteriophage origin of replication; arrow
                     indicates direction of (+) strand synthesis"
     primer_bind     complement(4121..4140)
                     /label=F1ori-R
                     /note="F1 origin, reverse primer"
     primer_bind     4331..4352
                     /label=F1ori-F
                     /note="F1 origin, forward primer"
     promoter        4515..4619
                     /gene="bla"
                     /label=AmpR promoter
     CDS             4620..5480
                     /codon_start=1
                     /gene="bla"
                     /product="beta-lactamase"
                     /label=AmpR
                     /note="confers resistance to ampicillin, carbenicillin, and
                     related antibiotics"
                     /translation="MSIQHFRVALIPFFAAFCLPVFAHPETLVKVKDAEDQLGARVGYI
                     ELDLNSGKILESFRPEERFPMMSTFKVLLCGAVLSRIDAGQEQLGRRIHYSQNDLVEYS
                     PVTEKHLTDGMTVRELCSAAITMSDNTAANLLLTTIGGPKELTAFLHNMGDHVTRLDRW
                     EPELNEAIPNDERDTTMPVAMATTLRKLLTGELLTLASRQQLIDWMEADKVAGPLLRSA
                     LPAGWFIADKSGAGERGSRGIIAALGPDGKPSRIVVIYTTGSQATMDERNRQIAEIGAS
                     LIKHW"
     primer_bind     complement(4838..4857)
                     /label=Amp-R
                     /note="Ampicillin resistance gene, reverse primer"
     rep_origin      5651..6239
                     /direction=RIGHT
                     /label=ori
                     /note="high-copy-number ColE1/pMB1/pBR322/pUC origin of
                     replication"
     primer_bind     6140..6159
                     /label=pBR322ori-F
                     /note="pBR322 origin, forward primer"
     primer_bind     6393..6410
                     /label=L4440
                     /note="L4440 vector, forward primer"
     protein_bind    6527..6548
                     /label=CAP binding site
                     /bound_moiety="E. coli catabolite activator protein"
                     /note="CAP binding activates transcription in the presence
                     of cAMP."
     promoter        6563..6593
                     /label=lac promoter
                     /note="promoter for the E. coli lac operon"
     protein_bind    6601..6617
                     /label=lac operator
                     /bound_moiety="lac repressor encoded by lacI"
                     /note="The lac repressor binds to the lac operator to
                     inhibit transcription in E. coli. This inhibition can be
                     relieved by adding lactose or
                     isopropyl-beta-D-thiogalactopyranoside (IPTG)."
     primer_bind     6606..6628
                     /label=M13/pUC Reverse
                     /note="In lacZ gene"
     primer_bind     6625..6641
                     /label=M13 rev
                     /note="common sequencing primer, one of multiple similar
                     variants"
     primer_bind     6625..6641
                     /label=M13 Reverse
                     /note="In lacZ gene. Also called M13-rev"
     primer_bind     6660..6680
                     /label=T3
                     /note="T3 promoter, forward primer"
     promoter        6662..6680
                     /label=T3 promoter
                     /note="promoter for bacteriophage T3 RNA polymerase"
ORIGIN
        1 gagctcatcg atactcgaca ttgattattg actagttatt aatagtaatc aattacgggg
       61 tcattagttc atagcccata tatggagttc cgcgttacat aacttacggt aaatggcccg
      121 cctggctgac cgcccaacga cccccgccca ttgacgtcaa taatgacgta tgttcccata
      181 gtaacgccaa tagggacttt ccattgacgt caatgggtgg agtatttacg gtaaactgcc
      241 cacttggcag tacatcaagt gtatcatatg ccaagtacgc cccctattga cgtcaatgac
      301 ggtaaatggc ccgcctggca ttatgcccag tacatgacct tatgggactt tcctacttgg
      361 cagtacatct acgtattagt catcgctatt accatggtcg aggtgagccc cacgttctgc
      421 ttcactctcc ccatctcccc cccctcccca cccccaattt tgtatttatt tattttttaa
      481 ttattttgtg cagcgatggg ggcggggggg gggggggnsg cgcgccrggs ggggsggggs
      541 ggggsgrggg gsggggsggg gsgrggsggr gaggtgcggc ggcagccaat cagagcggcg
      601 cgctccgaaa gtttcctttt atggcgaggc ggcggcggcg gcggccctat aaaaagcgaa
      661 gcgcgcggcg ggcgggagtc gctgcgcgct gccttcgccc cgtgccccgc tccgccgccg
      721 cctcgcgccg cccgccccgg ctctgactga ccgcgttact cccacaggtg agcgggcggg
      781 acggcccttc tcctccgggc tgtaattagc gcttggttta atgacggctt gtttcttttc
      841 tgtggctgcg tgaaagcctt gaggggctcc gggagggccc tttgtgcggg gggagcggct
      901 cggggggtgc gtgcgtgtgt gtgtgcgtgg ggagcgccgc gtgcggctcc gcgctgcccg
      961 gcggctgtga gcgctgcggg cgcggcgcgg ggctttgtgc gctccgcagt gtgcgcgagg
     1021 ggagcgcggc cgggggcggt gccccgcggt gcgggggggg ctgcgagggg aacaaaggct
     1081 gcgtgcgggg tgtgtgcgtg ggggggtgag cagggggtgt gggcgcgtcg gtcgggctgc
     1141 aaccccccct gcacccccct ccccgagttg ctgagcacgg cccggcttcg ggtgcggggc
     1201 tccgtacggg gcgtggcgcg gggctcgccg tgccgggcgg ggggtggcgg caggtggggg
     1261 tgccgggcgg ggcggggccg cctcgggccg gggagggctc gggggagggg cgcggcggcc
     1321 cccggagcgc cggcggctgt cgaggcgcgg cgagccgcag ccattgcctt ttatggtaat
     1381 cgtgcgagag ggcgcaggga cttcctttgt cccaaatctg tgcggagccg aaatctggga
     1441 ggcgccgccg caccccctct agcgggcgcg gggcgaagcg gtgcggcgcc ggcaggaagg
     1501 aaatgggcgg ggagggcctt cgtgcgtcgc cgcgccgccg tccccttctc cctctccagc
     1561 ctcggggctg tccgcggggg gacggctgcc ttcggggggg acggggcagg gcggggttcg
     1621 gcttctggcg tgtgaccggc ggctctagcc tctgctaacc atgttcatgc cttcttcttt
     1681 ttcctacagc tcctgggcaa cgtgctggtt attgtgctgt ctcatcattt tggcaaatct
     1741 agagggacca tgtccgggag gcgcttccac ctctccacca ccgaccgcgt catcaaagct
     1801 gtcccctttc ctccaaccca acggcttact ttcaaggaag tatttgagaa tgggaaacct
     1861 aaagttgatg ttttaaaaaa ccatttggta aaggaaggac gactggaaga ggaagtagcc
     1921 ttaaagataa tcaatgatgg ggctgccatc ctgaggcaag agaagactat gatagaagta
     1981 gatgctccaa tcacagtatg tggtgatatt catggacaat tctttgacct aatgaagtta
     2041 tttgaagttg gaggatcacc tagtaacaca cgctacctct ttctgggtga ctatgtggac
     2101 agaggctatt tcagtataga gtgtgtgctg tatttatgga gtttaaagat taatcatccc
     2161 aaaacattgt ttctgcttcg gggaaatcat gaatgcaggc atcttacaga ctatttcacc
     2221 ttcaaacagg aatgtcgaat caaatattcg gaacaggtgt atgatgcctg tatggagaca
     2281 tttgactgtc ttcctcttgc tgccctctta aaccagcagt ttctctgtgt acatggagga
     2341 atgtcacctg aaattacttc tttagatgac attaggaaat tagacaggtt tacggaacct
     2401 cccgcctttg gacctgtgtg tgacctgctt tggtctgatc cctcagagga ttatggcaat
     2461 gagaagacct tggagcacta tacccacaac actgtccgag ggtgctctta tttctacagt
     2521 taccctgcag tttgtgaatt tttgcagaac aataatttac tatcaattat cagagcccat
     2581 gaagcccaag atgctgggta tcgaatgtac aggaagagcc aagccacagg ctttccatca
     2641 cttattacaa ttttctctgc ccccaattac ctagatgtct ataacaataa agctgctgtg
     2701 ttgaaatatg aaaacaatgt catgaatatc aggcagttta actgttctcc acacccctac
     2761 tggcttccaa actttatgga tgttttcaca tggtctttgc cttttgttgg ggaaaaagtc
     2821 acagagatgc tggtaaatgt gctcaacata tgctctgatg acgaactgat ttctgatgat
     2881 gaagcagaag gaagcactac agttcgtaag gagatcatca ggaataagat cagagccatt
     2941 gggaagatgg cacgggtctt ttcaattctt cggcaagaaa gtgagagtgt gctgactctc
     3001 aagggcctga ctcccacagg cacactccct ctgggcgtcc tctcaggagg caagcagact
     3061 atcgagacag ccatcagagg gttctcgctt cagcacaaga tccggagttt tgaagaagcg
     3121 cgaggtctgg accgaattaa tgagcgaatg ccaccccgaa aggatagcat acacgctggt
     3181 gggccaatga aatctgtaac ctcagcacac tcacatgctg cgcacaggag cgaccaaggg
     3241 aagaaagccc attcagatat cgactacaag gatgacgatg acaagtagct cgagactcct
     3301 caggtgcagg ctgcctatca gaaggtggtg gctggtgtgg ccaatgccct ggctcacaaa
     3361 taccactgag atctttttcc ctctgccaaa aattatgggg acatcatgaa gccccttgag
     3421 catctgactt ctggctaata aaggaaattt attttcattg caatagtgtg ttggaatttt
     3481 ttgtgtctct cactcggaag gacatatggg agggcaaatc atttaaaaca tcagaatgag
     3541 tatttggttt agagtttggc aacatatgcc catatgctgg ctgccatgaa caaaggttgg
     3601 ctataaagag gtcatcagta tatgaaacag ccccctgctg tccattcctt attccataga
     3661 aaagccttga cttgaggtta gatttttttt atattttgtt ttgtgttatt tttttcttta
     3721 acatccctaa aattttcctt acatgtttta ctagccagat ttttcctcct ctcctgacta
     3781 ctcccagtca tagctgtccc tcttctctta tgaagatccc tcgacttaat taaggtaccc
     3841 aattcgccct atagtgagtc gtattacgcg cgctcactgg ccgtcgtttt acaacgtcgt
     3901 gactgggaaa accctggcgt tacccaactt aatcgccttg cagcacatcc ccctttcgcc
     3961 agctggcgta atagcgaaga ggcccgcacc gatcgccctt cccaacagtt gcgcagcctg
     4021 aatggcgaat gggnnnnnnn nnnnnnnnnn nnnnnnnnnn nnnnnnnnnn nnnnnnnnnn
     4081 nnnnnnnnnn nnnnnnnnnn nnnnnnnnnn nnnnnnnnnn nnnnnnnnnn nnnnnnnnnn
     4141 nnnnnnnnnn nnnnnnncnn nnnnnnnnnn nnnnnnnnnn nnnnnnnnnn nnnnnnnnnn
     4201 nnnnnnnnnn nnnnnnnnnn nnnnnnnnnn nnnnnnnnnn nnnnnnnnna nnnnnnnnnn
     4261 nnnnnnnnnn nnnnnnnnnn nnnnnnnnnn nnnnnnnnnc ctttgacgtt ggagtccacg
     4321 ttctttaata gtggactctt gttccaaact ggaacaacac tcaaccctat ctcggtctat
     4381 tcttttgatt tataagggat tttgccgatt tcggcctatt ggttaaaaaa tgagctgatt
     4441 taacaaaaat ttaacgcgaa ttttaacaaa atattaacgc ttacaattta ggtggcactt
     4501 ttcggggaaa tgtgcgcgga acccctattt gtttattttt ctaaatacat tcaaatatgt
     4561 atccgctcat gagacaataa ccctgataaa tgcttcaata atattgaaaa aggaagagta
     4621 tgagtattca acatttccgt gtcgccctta ttcccttttt tgcggcattt tgccttcctg
     4681 tttttgctca cccagaaacg ctggtgaaag taaaagatgc tgaagatcag ttgggtgcac
     4741 gagtgggtta catcgaactg gatctcaaca gcggtaagat ccttgagagt tttcgccccg
     4801 aagaacgttt tccaatgatg agcactttta aagttctgct atgtggcgcg gtattatccc
     4861 gtattgacgc cgggcaagag caactcggtc gccgcataca ctattctcag aatgacttgg
     4921 ttgagtactc accagtcaca gaaaagcatc ttacggatgg catgacagta agagaattat
     4981 gcagtgctgc cataaccatg agtgataaca ctgcggccaa cttacttctg acaacgatcg
     5041 gaggaccgaa ggagctaacc gcttttttgc acaacatggg ggatcatgta actcgccttg
     5101 atcgttggga accggagctg aatgaagcca taccaaacga cgagcgtgac accacgatgc
     5161 ctgtagcaat ggcaacaacg ttgcgcaaac tattaactgg cgaactactt actctagctt
     5221 cccggcaaca attaatagac tggatggagg cggataaagt tgcaggacca cttctgcgct
     5281 cggcccttcc ggctggctgg tttattgctg ataaatctgg agccggtgag cgtgggtctc
     5341 gcggtatcat tgcagcactg gggccagatg gtaagccctc ccgtatcgta gttatctaca
     5401 cgacggggag tcaggcaact atggatgaac gaaatagaca gatcgctgag ataggtgcct
     5461 cactgattaa gcattggtaa ctgtcagacc aagtttactc atatatactt tagattgatt
     5521 taaaacttca tttttaattt aaaaggatct aggtgaagat cctttttgat aatctcatga
     5581 ccaaaatccc ttaacgtgag ttttcgttcc actgagcgtc agaccccgta gaaaagatca
     5641 aaggatcttc ttgagatcct ttttttctgc gcgtaatctg ctgcttgcaa acaaaaaaac
     5701 caccgctacc agcggtggtt tgtttgccgg atcaagagct accaactctt tttccgaagg
     5761 taactggctt cagcagagcg cagataccaa atactgttct tctagtgtag ccgtagttag
     5821 gccaccactt caagaactct gtagcaccgc ctacatacct cgctctgcta atcctgttac
     5881 cagtggctgc tgccagtggc gataagtcgt gtcttaccgg gttggactca agacgatagt
     5941 taccggataa ggcgcagcgg tcgggctgaa cggggggttc gtgcacacag cccagcttgg
     6001 agcgaacgac ctacaccgaa ctgagatacc tacagcgtga gctatgagaa agcgccacgc
     6061 ttcccgaagg gagaaaggcg gacaggtatc cggtaagcgg cagggtcgga acaggagagc
     6121 gcacgaggga gcttccaggg ggaaacgcct ggtatcttta tagtcctgtc gggtttcgcc
     6181 acctctgact tgagcgtcga tttttgtgat gctcgtcagg ggggcggagc ctatggaaaa
     6241 acgccagcaa cgcggccttt ttacggttcc tggccttttg ctggcctttt gctcacatgt
     6301 tctttcctgc gttatcccct gattctgtgg ataaccgtat taccgccttt gagtgagctg
     6361 ataccgctcg ccgcagccga acgaccgagc gcagcgagtc agtgagcgag gaagcggaag
     6421 agcgcccaat acgcaaaccg cctctccccg cgcgttggcc gattcattaa tgcagctggc
     6481 acgacaggtt tcccgactgg aaagcgggca gtgagcgcaa cgcaattaat gtgagttagc
     6541 tcactcatta ggcaccccag gctttacact ttatgcttcc ggctcgtatg ttgtgtggaa
     6601 ttgtgagcgg ataacaattt cacacaggaa acagctatga ccatgattac gccaagcgcg
     6661 caattaaccc tcactaaagg gaacaaaagc tg
//
